Addgene plasmid #123446: TRBV12-4
Purpose: construction of TCR
Depositing lab: Catherine Wu. Depositing organization: Dana-Farber Cancer Institute. Publication: A cloning and expression system to probe T-cell receptor specificity and assess functional avidity to neoantigens. Hu Z, Anandappa AJ, Sun J, Kim J, Leet DE, Bozym DJ, Chen C, Williams L, Shukla SA, Zhang W, Tabbaa D, Steelman S, Olive O, Livak KJ, Kishi H, Muraguchi A, Guleria I, Stevens J, Lane WJ, Burkhardt UE, Fritsch EF, Neuberg D, Ott PA, Keskin DB, Hacohen N, Wu CJ. Blood. 2018 Nov 1;132(18):1911-1921. doi: 10.1182/blood-2018-04-843763. Epub 2018 Aug 27. PubMed 30150207.
Backbone
  Vector backbone: pUC57-kanamycin
  Vector type: Bacterial Expression
Growth in bacteria
  Bacterial resistance: Kanamycin, 50 μg/mL
  Growth temperature: 37°C
  Growth strain: DH5alpha
  Copy number: High Copy
Gene/Insert
  Gene/Insert name: TRBV12-4
  Species: H. sapiens (human)
  Mutation: WT
  Entrez Gene: TRBV12-4 (a.k.a. TCRBV12S4, TCRBV8S2A1T, TRBV124)
  Cloning method: Unknown
Terms and licenses: Academic/Nonprofit Terms; Industry Terms: Not Available to Industry
Depositor comments: Cloning Method: Golden Gate.
How to cite: TRBV12-4 was a gift from Catherine Wu (Addgene plasmid # 123446 ; http://n2t.net/addgene:123446 ; RRID:Addgene_123446)
