[The description below was written by a language model from this plasmid's Addgene catalogue record and pLannotate feature annotations shown in this document.]
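Description:
TRBV12-4 is a small (about 3.4 kb) bacterial cloning plasmid built on the pUC57-kanamycin backbone that carries a human T-cell receptor beta-chain variable gene segment as a modular part for assembling full-length TCRs. It is maintained in E. coli at high copy through a ColE1/pUC-type origin and selected with kanamycin via the aph(3')-Ia aminoglycoside phosphotransferase gene. The remaining backbone annotations are typical pUC-family remnants: fragments of bom, rop and lacI, and a lac promoter/operator with CAP binding site that flanks the cloning region and an interrupted lacZα fragment. Although catalogued as a bacterial expression vector, nothing in the record indicates that the insert is meant to be expressed in bacteria. The lac elements are oriented opposite to the insert, and no mammalian promoter, polyadenylation signal or eukaryotic selection cassette is annotated.

The payload is the wild-type human TRBV12-4 sequence, annotated as a partial coding region for the V region of the TCR beta chain, which contributes to recognition of peptide–MHC complexes. Immediately downstream on the same strand, the feature table also detects a TRAC coding sequence, the constant region of the TCR alpha chain. The catalogue entry does not mention this element or explain its role, so how the two segments are intended to be joined is not stated. The depositor notes Golden Gate as the cloning method and gives the purpose as TCR construction, consistent with use as one member of a library of V-segment donor plasmids. Such parts are combined by type IIS restriction–ligation with other TCR parts to rebuild receptors for testing antigen specificity and functional avidity.
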