Features (pLannotate 1.2.2; 11 found; start..end, strand, type, name):
    137..236     +  misc_feature   bom (fragment): basis of mobility region from pBR322
    242..399     -  CDS            lacZα (fragment): LacZα fragment of β-galactosidase; lacZ fragment
    453..779     +  CDS            TRBV12-4 (fragment): TVBL4_HUMAN - Experimental evidence at protein level: Swiss-Prot protein existence level 1. V region of the variable domain of T cell receptor (TR) beta chain that participates in the antigen recognition (PubMed:24600447). Alpha-beta T cell receptors are antigen specific receptors which are essential to the immune response and are present on the cell surface of T lymphocytes. Recognize peptide-major histocompatibility (MH) (pMH) complexes that are displayed by antigen presenting cells (APC), a prerequisite for efficient T cell adaptive immunity against pathogens (PubMed:25493333). Binding of a
    842..1249    +  CDS            TRAC: TRAC_HUMAN - Also known as TCRA. Experimental evidence at protein level: Swiss-Prot protein existence level 1. Constant region of T cell receptor (TR) alpha chain (PubMed:24600447). Alpha-beta T cell receptors are antigen specific receptors which are essential to the immune response and are present on the cell surface of T lymphocytes. Recognize peptide-major histocompatibility (MH) (pMH) complexes that are displayed by antigen presenting cells (APC), a prerequisite for efficient T cell adaptive immunity against pathogens (PubMed:25493333). Binding of alpha-beta TR to pMH complex initiates TR-
   1355..1371    -  protein_bind   lac operator: The lac repressor binds to the lac operator to inhibit transcription in E. coli. This inhibition can be relieved by adding lactose or isopropyl-β-D-thiogalactopyranoside (IPTG). lac repressor encoded by lacI
   1379..1409    -  promoter       lac promoter: promoter for the E. coli lac operon
   1424..1445    -  protein_bind   CAP binding site: CAP binding activates transcription in the presence of cAMP. E. coli catabolite activator protein
   1458..1550    -  CDS            lacI (fragment): lac repressor; lacI; The lac repressor binds to the lac operator to inhibit transcription in E. coli. This inhibition can be relieved by adding lactose or isopropyl-β-D-thiogalactopyranoside (IPTG).
   1733..2321    -  rep_origin     ori: high-copy-number ColE1/pMB1/pBR322/pUC origin of replication
   2499..3308    -  CDS            KanR: aminoglycoside phosphotransferase; aph(3')-Ia; confers resistance to kanamycin in bacteria or G418 (Geneticin®) in eukaryotes
   3415..35      +  CDS            rop (fragment) (across the origin): Rop protein, which maintains plasmids at low copy number; rop
>Addgene plasmid #123446 | TRBV12-4 | addgene full sequence | sequence record 245029 | Addgene NGS Result
TCGCGCGTTTCGGTGATGACGGTGAAAACCTCTGACACATGCAGCTCCCGGAGACGGTCACAGCTTGTCT
GTAAGCGGATGCCGGGAGCAGACAAGCCCGTCAGGGCGCGTCAGCGGGTGTTGGCGGGTGTCGGGGCTGG
CTTAACTATGCGGCATCAGAGCAGATTGTACTGAGAGTGCACCATATGCGGTGTGAAATACCGCACAGAT
GCGTAAGGAGAAAATACCGCATCAGGCGCCATTCGCCATTCAGGCTGCGCAACTGTTGGGAAGGGCGATC
GGTGCGGGCCTCTTCGCTATTACGCCAGCTGGCGAAAGGGGGATGTGCTGCAAGGCGATTAAGTTGGGTA
ACGCCAGGGTTTTCCCAGTCACGACGTTGTAAAACGACGGCCAGAGAATTCGAGCTCGGTACCTCGCGAA
TACATCTAGATGGGGATCCACCGGTCGCCACCATGGGCTCCTGGACCCTCTGCTGTGTGTCCCTTTGCAT
CCTGGTAGCAAAGCACACAGATGCTGGAGTTATCCAGTCACCCCGGCACGAGGTGACAGAGATGGGACAA
GAAGTGACTCTGAGATGTAAACCAATTTCAGGACACGACTACCTTTTCTGGTACAGACAGACCATGATGC
GGGGACTGGAGTTGCTCATTTACTTTAACAACAACGTTCCGATAGATGATTCAGGGATGCCCGAGGATCG
ATTCTCAGCTAAGATGCCTAATGCATCATTCTCCACTCTGAAGATCCAGCCCTCAGAACCCAGGGACTCA
GCTGTGTACGAGACCTAAGGTGGTGGTGGTTCTGGTTCTGGTTCTGGTGGTGGTTCTGGTGGTGGTCTCT
TGACCCTGCCGTGTACCAGCTGAGAGACTCTAAATCCAGTGACAAGTCTGTCTGCCTATTCACCGATTTT
GATTCTCAAACAAATGTGTCACAAAGTAAGGATTCTGATGTGTATATCACAGACAAAACTGTGCTAGACA
TGAGGTCTATGGACTTCAAGAGCAACAGTGCTGTGGCCTGGAGCAACAAATCTGACTTTGCATGTGCAAA
CGCCTTCAACAACAGCATTATTCCAGAAGACACCTTCTTCCCCAGCCCAGAAAGTTCCTGTGATGTCAAG
CTGGTCGAGAAAAGCTTTGAAACAGATACGAACCTAAACTTTCAAAACCTGTCAGTGATTGGGTTCCGAA
TCCTCCTCCTGAAAGTGGCCGGGTTTAATCTGCTCATGACGCTGCGGCTGTGGTCCAGCTAAAGCGGCCG
CGTCGACAATCAAATCGGATCCCGGGCCCGTCGACTGCAGAGGCCTGCATGCAAGCTTGGTGTAATCATG
GTCATAGCTGTTTCCTGTGTGAAATTGTTATCCGCTCACAATTCCACACAACATACGAGCCGGAAGCATA
AAGTGTAAAGCCTGGGGTGCCTAATGAGTGAGCTAACTCACATTAATTGCGTTGCGCTCACTGCCCGCTT
TCCAGTCGGGAAACCTGTCGTGCCAGCTGCATTAATGAATCGGCCAACGCGCGGGGAGAGGCGGTTTGCG
TATTGGGCGCTCTTCCGCTTCCTCGCTCACTGACTCGCTGCGCTCGGTCGTTCGGCTGCGGCGAGCGGTA
TCAGCTCACTCAAAGGCGGTAATACGGTTATCCACAGAATCAGGGGATAACGCAGGAAAGAACATGTGAG
CAAAAGGCCAGCAAAAGGCCAGGAACCGTAAAAAGGCCGCGTTGCTGGCGTTTTTCCATAGGCTCCGCCC
CCCTGACGAGCATCACAAAAATCGACGCTCAAGTCAGAGGTGGCGAAACCCGACAGGACTATAAAGATAC
CAGGCGTTTCCCCCTGGAAGCTCCCTCGTGCGCTCTCCTGTTCCGACCCTGCCGCTTACCGGATACCTGT
CCGCCTTTCTCCCTTCGGGAAGCGTGGCGCTTTCTCATAGCTCACGCTGTAGGTATCTCAGTTCGGTGTA
GGTCGTTCGCTCCAAGCTGGGCTGTGTGCACGAACCCCCCGTTCAGCCCGACCGCTGCGCCTTATCCGGT
AACTATCGTCTTGAGTCCAACCCGGTAAGACACGACTTATCGCCACTGGCAGCAGCCACTGGTAACAGGA
TTAGCAGAGCGAGGTATGTAGGCGGTGCTACAGAGTTCTTGAAGTGGTGGCCTAACTACGGCTACACTAG
AAGAACAGTATTTGGTATCTGCGCTCTGCTGAAGCCAGTTACCTTCGGAAAAAGAGTTGGTAGCTCTTGA
TCCGGCAAACAAACCACCGCTGGTAGCGGTGGTTTTTTTGTTTGCAAGCAGCAGATTACGCGCAGAAAAA
AAGGATCTCAAGAAGATCCTTTGATCTTTTCTACGGGGTCTGACGCTCAGTGGAACGAAAACTCACGTTA
AGGGATTTTGGTCATGAGATTATCAAAAAGGATCTTCACCTAGATCCTTTTAAATTAAAAATGAAGTTTT
AAATCAAGCCCAATCTGAATAATGTTACAACCAATTAACCAATTCTGATTAGAAAAACTCATCGAGCATC
AAATGAAACTGCAATTTATTCATATCAGGATTATCAATACCATATTTTTGAAAAAGCCGTTTCTGTAATG
AAGGAGAAAACTCACCGAGGCAGTTCCATAGGATGGCAAGATCCTGGTATCGGTCTGCGATTCCGACTCG
TCCAACATCAATACAACCTATTAATTTCCCCTCGTCAAAAATAAGGTTATCAAGTGAGAAATCACCATGA
GTGACGACTGAATCCGGTGAGAATGGCAAAAGTTTATGCATTTCTTTCCAGACTTGTTCAACAGGCCAGC
CATTACGCTCGTCATCAAAATCACTCGCATCAACCAAACCGTTATTCATTCGTGATTGCGCCTGAGCGAG
ACGAAATACGCGATCGCTGTTAAAAGGACAATTACAAACAGGAATCGAATGCAACCGGCGCAGGAACACT
GCCAGCGCATCAACAATATTTTCACCTGAATCAGGATATTCTTCTAATACCTGGAATGCTGTTTTTCCGG
GGATCGCAGTGGTGAGTAACCATGCATCATCAGGAGTACGGATAAAATGCTTGATGGTCGGAAGAGGCAT
AAATTCCGTCAGCCAGTTTAGTCTGACCATCTCATCTGTAACATCATTGGCAACGCTACCTTTGCCATGT
TTCAGAAACAACTCTGGCGCATCGGGCTTCCCATACAAGCGATAGATTGTCGCACCTGATTGCCCGACAT
TATCGCGAGCCCATTTATACCCATATAAATCAGCATCCATGTTGGAATTTAATCGCGGCCTCGACGTTTC
CCGTTGAATATGGCTCATAACACCCCTTGTATTACTGTTTATGTAAGCAGACAGTTTTATTGTTCATGAT
GATATATTTTTATCTTGTGCAATGTAACATCAGAGATTTTGAGACACGGGCCAGAGCTGCA
